>Addgene plasmid #43631 | III-GCTA | depositor partial sequence | sequence record 58896 | III-GCTA sequence 426 bps
CGTCTCGGCTCACCCCAGAGCAGGTCGTGGCAATCGCGAGCAATAACGGCGGAAAACAGGCTTTGGAAAC
GGTGCAGAGGCTCCTTCCAGTGCTGTGCCAAGCGCACGGACTCACCCCAGAGCAGGTCGTGGCGATCGCA
AGCCACGACGGAGGAAAGCAAGCCTTGGAAACAGTACAGAGGCTGTTGCCTGTGCTGTGCCAAGCGCACG
GCCTCACCCCAGAGCAGGTCGTGGCCATTGCCTCGAATGGAGGGGGCAAACAGGCGTTGGAAACCGTACA
ACGATTGCTGCCGGTGCTGTGCCAAGCGCACGGATTAACCCCAGAGCAGGTCGTGGCAATCGCCTCCAAC
ATTGGCGGGAAACAGGCACTCGAGACTGTCCAGCGCCTGCTTCCCGTGCTGTGCCAAGCGCACGGACTCA
GAGACG
