>Addgene plasmid #43631 | III-GCTA | addgene partial sequence | sequence record 61549 | M13-F20 5'-TGTAAAACGACGGCCAGT-3'
TAGGGCGAATTGGGCCCTCTAGATGCATGCTCGAGCGGCCGCCAGTGTGATGGATATCTGCAGAATTCGC
CCTTAAGTATCTTTCCTGTGCCCACGTCTCTGAGTCCGTGCGCTTGGCACAGCACGGGAAGCAGGCGCTG
GACAGTCTCGAGTGCCTGTTTCCCGCCAATGTTGGAGGCGATTGCCACGACCTGCTCTGGGGTTAATCCG
TGCGCTTGGCACAGCACCGGCAGCAATCGTTGTACGGTTTCCAACGCCTGTTTGCCCCCTCCATTCGAGG
CAATGGCCACGACCTGCTCTGGGGTGAGGCCGTGCGCTTGGCACAGCACAGGCAACAGCCTCTGTACTGT
TTCCAAGGCTTGCTTTCCTCCGTCGTGGCTTGCGATCGCCACGACCTGCTCTGGGGTGAGTCCGTGCGCT
TGGCACAGCACTGGAAGGAGCCTCTGCACCGTTTCCAAAGCCTGTTTTCCGCCGTTATTGCTCGCGATTG
CCACGACCTGCTCTGGGGTGAGCCGAGACGCGCTAGGACGGCATCTATATAAGGGCGAATTCCAGCACAC
TGGCGGCCGTTACTAGTGGATCCGAGCTCGGTACCAAGCTTGGCGTAATCATGGTCATAGCTGTTTCCTG
TGTGAAATTGTTATCCGCTCACAATTCCACACAACATACGAGCCGGAAGCATAAAGTGTAAAGCCTGGGG
TGCCTAATGAGTGAGCTAACTCACATTAATTGCGTTGCGCTCACTGCCCGCTTTCCAGTCGGGAAACCTG
TCGTGCCAGCTGCATTAATGAATCGGCCAACGCGCGGGGAGAGGCGGTTTGCGTATTGGGCGCTCTTCCG
CTTCCTCGCTCACTGACTCGCTGCGCTCGGTCGTTCGGCTGCGGCGAGCGGTATCAGCTCACTCAAAGCG
TA
