[The description below was written by a language model from this plasmid's Addgene catalogue record.]
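Description:
III-GCTA is a bacterial cloning plasmid built on the commercial pCRII-TOPO backbone (about 4 kb without insert), into which a 426 bp synthetic fragment was placed by TOPO cloning. It is a high-copy plasmid propagated in E. coli and carries both ampicillin and kanamycin resistance, consistent with the dual markers of the pCRII-TOPO vector. The insert can be read from the flanking T7 and M13 reverse priming sites that the record lists for sequencing. No feature table accompanies this entry, so individual backbone elements such as the origin of replication are not documented here beyond what the backbone name implies.

The record does not spell out what the insert encodes, giving only the name III-GCTA and a synthetic origin. It was deposited with a publication describing a TALEN genome-editing system for generating human stem cell-based disease models. In that context, the name and size suggest a pre-assembled block of four TALE repeat units recognising the bases G, C, T and A, with "III" probably denoting its position in a multi-block assembly. About 426 bp fits four repeats of roughly 34 amino acids each, but this reading is an inference and is not stated in the record. The plasmid has no mammalian promoter or expression cassette recorded and is classed purely as a cloning vector. It is therefore best regarded as a storage and source plasmid, from which the synthetic module would be taken for building full-length TALEN constructs, not as something used directly in cells.
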