Addgene plasmid #43631: III-GCTA
Depositing lab: Chad Cowan & Kiran Musunuru. Depositing organization: Harvard University. Publication: A TALEN Genome-Editing System for Generating Human Stem Cell-Based Disease Models. Ding Q, Lee YK, Schaefer EA, Peters DT, Veres A, Kim K, Kuperwasser N, Motola DL, Meissner TB, Hendriks WT, Trevisan M, Gupta RM, Moisan A, Banks E, Friesen M, Schinzel RT, Xia F, Tang A, Xia Y, Figueroa E, Wann A, Ahfeldt T, Daheron L, Zhang F, Rubin LL, Peng LF, Chung RT, Musunuru K, Cowan CA. Cell Stem Cell. 2012 Dec 12. pii: S1934-5909(12)00645-5. doi: 10.1016/j.stem.2012.11.011. PubMed 23246482.
Backbone
  Vector backbone: pCRII-TOPO
  Backbone manufacturer: Invitrogen
  Backbone size w/o insert (bp): 3973
  Vector type: Bacterial Cloning
Growth in bacteria
  Bacterial resistance: Ampicillin and Kanamycin, 100 & 50 μg/mL
  Growth temperature: 37°C
  Growth strain: Top10
  Copy number: High Copy
Gene/Insert
  Gene/Insert name: III-GCTA
  Species: Synthetic
  Insert size (bp): 426
  Cloning method: TOPO Cloning
  Sequencing primers: 5′ T7; 3′ M13-rev
Terms and licenses: Academic/Nonprofit Terms; Industry Terms: Not Available to Industry
How to cite: III-GCTA was a gift from Chad Cowan & Kiran Musunuru (Addgene plasmid # 43631 ; http://n2t.net/addgene:43631 ; RRID:Addgene_43631)
